>Addgene plasmid #217730 | HA-MBP-TEVpCS-ADGRF4 CTFdeltaTA-FLAG | addgene full sequence | sequence record 430003 | Addgene NGS Result
GGATCTGCGATCGCTCCGGTGCCCGTCAGTGGGCAGAGCGCACATCGCCCACAGTCCCCGAGAAGTTGGG
GGGAGGGGTCGGCAATTGAACGGGTGCCTAGAGAAGGTGGCGCGGGGTAAACTGGGAAAGTGATGTCGTG
TACTGGCTCCGCCTTTTTCCCGAGGGTGGGGGAGAACCGTATATAAGTGCAGTAGTCGCCGTGAACGTTC
TTTTTCGCAACGGGTTTGCCGCCAGAACACAGCTGAAGCTTCGAGGGGCTCGCATCTCTCCTTCACGCGC
CCGCCGCCCTACCTGAGGCCGCCATCCACGCCGGTTGAGTCGCGTTCTGCCGCCTCCCGCCTGTGGTGCC
TCCTGAACTGCGTCCGCCGTCTAGGTAAGTTTAAAGCTCAGGTCGAGACCGGGCCTTTGTCCGGCGCTCC
CTTGGAGCCTACCTAGACTCAGCCGGCTCTCCACGCTTTGCCTGACCCTGCTTGCTCAACTCTACGTCTT
TGTTTCGTTTTCTGTTCTGCGCCGTTACAGATCCAAGCTGTGACCGGCGCCTACCTGAGATCACCGGCGA
AGGAGGGCCACCATGTACAGGATGCAACTCCTGTCTTGCATTGCACTAAGTCTTGCACTTGTCACGAATT
CGTACCCATACGATGTTCCAGATTACGCTGGATCCAAAATTGAAGAAGGCAAACTGGTGATTTGGATTAA
CGGCGATAAAGGCTATAACGGCCTGGCGGAAGTGGGCAAAAAATTTGAAAAAGATACCGGCATTAAAGTG
ACCGTGGAACATCCGGATAAACTGGAAGAAAAATTTCCGCAGGTGGCGGCGACCGGCGATGGCCCGGATA
TTATTTTTTGGGCGCATGATCGCTTTGGCGGCTATGCGCAGAGCGGCCTGCTGGCGGAAATTACCCCGGA
TAAAGCGTTTCAGGATAAACTGTATCCGTTTACCTGGGATGCGGTGCGCTATAACGGCAAACTGATTGCG
TATCCGATTGCGGTGGAAGCGCTGAGCCTGATTTATAACAAAGATCTGCTGCCGAACCCGCCGAAAACCT
GGGAAGAAATTCCGGCGCTGGATAAAGAACTGAAAGCGAAAGGCAAAAGCGCGCTGATGTTTAACCTGCA
GGAACCGTATTTTACCTGGCCGCTGATTGCGGCGGATGGCGGCTATGCGTTTAAATATGAAAACGGCAAA
TATGATATTAAAGATGTGGGCGTGGATAACGCGGGCGCGAAAGCGGGCCTGACCTTTCTGGTGGATCTGA
TTAAAAACAAACATATGAACGCGGATACCGATTATAGCATTGCGGAAGCGGCGTTTAACAAAGGCGAAAC
CGCGATGACCATTAACGGCCCGTGGGCGTGGAGCAACATTGATACCAGCAAAGTGAACTATGGCGTGACC
GTGCTGCCGACCTTTAAAGGCCAGCCGAGCAAACCGTTTGTGGGCGTGCTGAGCGCGGGCATTAACGCGG
CGAGCCCGAACAAAGAACTGGCGAAAGAATTTCTGGAAAACTATCTGCTGACCGATGAAGGCCTGGAAGC
GGTGAACAAAGATAAACCGCTGGGCGCGGTGGCGCTGAAAAGCTATGAAGAAGAACTGGCGAAAGATCCG
CGCATTGCGGCGACCATGGAAAACGCGCAGAAAGGCGAAATTATGCCGAACATTCCGCAGATGAGCGCGT
TTTGGTATGCGGTGCGCACCGCGGTGATTAACGCGGCGAGCGGCCGCCAGACCGTGGATGAAGCGCTGAA
AGATGCGCAGACCAACGAGAACCTTTACTTCCAATCTTCCAAGTCCATGACCGATAAGGTGCTGGATTAC
ATCACCTGCATTGGTCTGTCCGTGTCCATCCTGAGCCTGGTGCTCTGTTTGATTATCGAAGCCACCGTGT
GGAGCCGGGTCGTAGTGACTGAGATTTCCTACATGCGGCATGTGTGCATCGTGAACATTGCCGTGTCTTT
GCTGACCGCAAATGTGTGGTTCATTATCGGTTCTCATTTTAACATCAAGGCCCAGGATTACAATATGTGC
GTGGCAGTGACCTTTTTCTCCCATTTTTTCTATCTGTCTCTGTTTTTCTGGATGCTGTTCAAGGCGCTTC
TGATTATCTACGGAATCCTGGTCATTTTCAGGCGCATGATGAAGAGTCGCATGATGGTCATCGGCTTTGC
TATCGGATACGGCTGTCCACTGATTATCGCCGTGACAACCGTTGCCATCACCGAACCCGAAAAGGGATAC
ATGCGTCCTGAGGCCTGCTGGCTGAACTGGGACAACACCAAAGCCTTGCTGGCTTTCGCCATCCCTGCCT
TTGTTATCGTTGCGGTGAACTTGATTGTGGTCCTGGTAGTGGCCGTGAACACTCAGCGCCCCTCCATTGG
AAGCTCCAAGAGCCAGGACGTTGTGATCATTATGAGGATCAGCAAGAATGTCGCGATCCTGACCCCGCTG
CTTGGGCTTACCTGGGGTTTCGGCATCGCTACCCTGATTGAGGGCACCAGCTTGACCTTCCACATTATCT
TTGCCCTCCTGAATGCTTTCCAAGGATTTTTCATTCTGCTTTTCGGAACGATCATGGACCACAAGATCCG
CGACGCTCTGCGCATGAGAATGTCTAGCCTGAAGGGGAAATCTAGAGCAGCTGAAAACGCATCTCTGGGC
CCCACTAACGGCTCAAAGCTGATGAATCGCCAGGGAGGTTCTGACTACAAAGACGATGACGACAAGTGAA
GATCTGACAAAACTCACACATGCCCACCGTGCCCAGCACCTGAACTCCTGGGGGGACCGTCAGTCTTCCT
CTTCCCCCCAAAACCCAAGGACACCCTCATGATCTCCCGGACCCCTGAGGTCACATGCGTGGTGGTGGAC
GTGAGCCACGAAGACCCTGAGGTCAAGTTCAACTGGTACGTGGACGGCGTGGAGGTGCATAATGCCAAGA
CAAAGCCGCGGGAGGAGCAGTACAACAGCACGTACCGTGTGGTCAGCGTCCTCACCGTCCTGCACCAGGA
CTGGCTGAATGGCAAGGAGTACAAGTGCAAGGTCTCCAACAAAGCCCTCCCAGCCCCCATCGAGAAAACC
ATCTCCAAAGCCAAAGGGCAGCCCCGAGAACCACAGGTGTACACCCTGCCCCCATCCCGGGAGGAGATGA
CCAAGAACCAGGTCAGCCTGACCTGCCTGGTCAAAGGCTTCTATCCCAGCGACATCGCCGTGGAGTGGGA
GAGCAATGGGCAGCCGGAGAACAACTACAAGACCACGCCTCCCGTGCTGGACTCCGACGGCTCCTTCTTC
CTCTACAGCAAGCTCACCGTGGACAAGAGCAGGTGGCAGCAGGGGAACGTCTTCTCATGCTCCGTGATGC
ACGAGGCTCTGCACAACCACTACACGCAGAAGAGCCTCTCCCTGTCTCCGGGTAAATGAGTGCTAGCTGG
CCAGACATGATAAGATACATTGATGAGTTTGGACAAACCACAACTAGAATGCAGTGAAAAAAATGCTTTA
TTTGTGAAATTTGTGATGCTATTGCTTTATTTGTAACCATTATAAGCTGCAATAAACAAGTTAACAACAA
CAATTGCATTCATTTTATGTTTCAGGTTCAGGGGGAGGTGTGGGAGGTTTTTTAAAGCAAGTAAAACCTC
TACAAATGTGGTATGGAATTAATTCTAAAATACAGCATAGCAAAACTTTAACCTCCAAATCAAGCCTCTA
CTTGAATCCTTTTCTGAGGGATGAATAAGGCATAGGCATCAGGGGCTGTTGCCAATGTGCATTAGCTGTT
TGCAGCCTCACCTTCTTTCATGGAGTTTAAGATATAGTGTATTTTCCCAAGGTTTGAACTAGCTCTTCAT
TTCTTTATGTTTTAAATGCACTGACCTCCCACATTCCCTTTTTAGTAAAATATTCAGAAATAATTTAAAT
ACATCATTGCAATGAAAATAAATGTTTTTTATTAGGCAGAATCCAGATGCTCAAGGCCCTTCATAATATC
CCCCAGTTTAGTAGTTGGACTTAGGGAACAAAGGAACCTTTAATAGAAATTGGACAGCAAGAAAGCGAGC
TTCTAGCTTATCCTCAGTCCTGCTCCTCTGCCACAAAGTGCACGCAGTTGCCGGCCGGGTCGCGCAGGGC
GAACTCCCGCCCCCACGGCTGCTCGCCGATCTCGGTCATGGCCGGCCCGGAGGCGTCCCGGAAGTTCGTG
GACACGACCTCCGACCACTCGGCGTACAGCTCGTCCAGGCCGCGCACCCACACCCAGGCCAGGGTGTTGT
CCGGCACCACCTGGTCCTGGACCGCGCTGATGAACAGGGTCACGTCGTCCCGGACCACACCGGCGAAGTC
GTCCTCCACGAAGTCCCGGGAGAACCCGAGCCGGTCGGTCCAGAACTCGACCGCTCCGGCGACGTCGCGC
GCGGTGAGCACCGGAACGGCACTGGTCAACTTGGCCATGATGGCTCCTCCTGTCAGGAGAGGAAAGAGAA
GAAGGTTAGTACAATTGCTATAGTGAGTTGTATTATACTATGCAGATATACTATGCCAATGATTAATTGT
CAAACTAGGGCTGCAGGGTTCATAGTGCCACTTTTCCTGCACTGCCCCATCTCCTGCCCACCCTTTCCCA
GGCATAGACAGTCAGTGACTTACCAAACTCACAGGAGGGAGAAGGCAGAAGCTTGAGACAGACCCGCGGG
ACCGCCGAACTGCGAGGGGACGTGGCTAGGGCGGCTTCTTTTATGGTGCGCCGGCCCTCGGAGGCAGGGC
GCTCGGGGAGGCCTAGCGGCCAATCTGCGGTGGCAGGAGGCGGGGCCGAAGGCCGTGCCTGACCAATCCG
GAGCACATAGGAGTCTCAGCCCCCCGCCCCAAAGCAAGGGGAAGTCACGCGCCTGTAGCGCCAGCGTGTT
GTGAAATGGGGGCTTGGGGGGGTTGGGGCCCTGACTAGTCAAAACAAACTCCCATTGACGTCAATGGGGT
GGAGACTTGGAAATCCCCGTGAGTCAAACCGCTATCCACGCCCATTGATGTACTGCCAAAACCGCATCAT
CATGGTAATAGCGATGACTAATACGTAGATGTACTGCCAAGTAGGAAAGTCCCATAAGGTCATGTACTGG
GCATAATGCCAGGCGGGCCATTTACCGTCATTGACGTCAATAGGGGGCGTACTTGGCATATGATACACTT
GATGTACTGCCAAGTGGGCAGTTTACCGTAAATACTCCACCCATTGACGTCAATGGAAAGTCCCTATTGG
CGTTACTATGGGAACATACGTCATTATTGACGTCAATGGGCGGGGGTCGTTGGGCGGTCAGCCAGGCGGG
CCATTTACCGTAAGTTATGTAACGCCTGCAGGTTAATTAAGAACATGTGAGCAAAAGGCCAGCAAAAGGC
CAGGAACCGTAAAAAGGCCGCGTTGCTGGCGTTTTTCCATAGGCTCCGCCCCCCTGACGAGCATCACAAA
AATCGACGCTCAAGTCAGAGGTGGCGAAACCCGACAGGACTATAAAGATACCAGGCGTTTCCCCCTGGAA
GCTCCCTCGTGCGCTCTCCTGTTCCGACCCTGCCGCTTACCGGATACCTGTCCGCCTTTCTCCCTTCGGG
AAGCGTGGCGCTTTCTCATAGCTCACGCTGTAGGTATCTCAGTTCGGTGTAGGTCGTTCGCTCCAAGCTG
GGCTGTGTGCACGAACCCCCCGTTCAGCCCGACCGCTGCGCCTTATCCGGTAACTATCGTCTTGAGTCCA
ACCCGGTAAGACACGACTTATCGCCACTGGCAGCAGCCACTGGTAACAGGATTAGCAGAGCGAGGTATGT
AGGCGGTGCTACAGAGTTCTTGAAGTGGTGGCCTAACTACGGCTACACTAGAAGAACAGTATTTGGTATC
TGCGCTCTGCTGAAGCCAGTTACCTTCGGAAAAAGAGTTGGTAGCTCTTGATCCGGCAAACAAACCACCG
CTGGTAGCGGTGGTTTTTTTGTTTGCAAGCAGCAGATTACGCGCAGAAAAAAAGGATCTCAAGAAGATCC
TTTGATCTTTTCTACGGGGTCTGACGCTCAGTGGAACGAAAACTCACGTTAAGGGATTTTGGTCATGGCT
AGTTAATTAACATTTAAATCAGCGGCCGCAATAAAATATCTTTATTTTCATTACATCTGTGTGTTGGTTT
TTTGTGTGAATCGTAACTAACATACGCTCTCCATCAAAACAAAACGAAACAAAACAAACTAGCAAAATAG
GCTGTCCCCAGTGCAAGTGCAGGTGCCAGAACATTTCTCTATCGAA
Features (pLannotate 1.2.2; 17 found; start..end, strand, type, name):
     31..242     +  promoter       EF-1α core promoter: core promoter for human elongation factor EF-1α
    255..523     +  LTR            5' LTR (truncated): truncated 5' long terminal repeat (LTR) from human T-cell leukemia virus (HTLV) type 1
    573..632     +  sig_peptide    IL-2 signal sequence: human interleukin-2 signal sequence
    633..659     +  CDS            3xHA (fragment): three tandem HA epitope tags
    663..1763    +  CDS            malE (fragment): MALE_ECO57 - Experimental evidence at protein level: Swiss-Prot protein existence level 1. Part of the ABC transporter complex MalEFGK involved in maltose/maltodextrin import. Binds maltose and higher maltodextrins. From Escherichia coli O157:H7.
   1785..2696    +  CDS            ADGRF4 (fragment): AGRF4_HUMAN - Also known as GPR115, PGR18. Experimental evidence at protein level: Swiss-Prot protein existence level 1. Orphan receptor. From Homo sapiens (Human).
   2736..3416    +  CDS            IGHG1 (fragment): IGHG1_HUMAN - Experimental evidence at protein level: Swiss-Prot protein existence level 1. Constant region of immunoglobulin heavy chains. Immunoglobulins, also known as antibodies, are membrane-bound or secreted glycoproteins produced by B lymphocytes. In the recognition phase of humoral immunity, the membrane-bound immunoglobulins serve as receptors which, upon binding of a specific antigen, trigger the clonal expansion and differentiation of B lymphocytes into immunoglobulins- secreting plasma cells. Secreted immunoglobulins mediate the effector phase of humoral immunity, which results in
   3441..3562    -  polyA_signal   SV40 poly(A) signal: SV40 polyadenylation signal
   3585..3656    -  CDS            large T antigen (fragment): large T antigen from SV40 (simian virus 40)
   3666..4060    -  polyA_signal   β-globin poly(A): human β-globin polyadenylation signal
   4077..4448    -  CDS            ble: BLE_STRHI - Experimental evidence at protein level: Swiss-Prot protein existence level 1. Binding protein with a strong affinity to the bleomycin family of antibiotics. From Streptoalloteichus hindustanus.
   4510..4553    -  promoter       EM7 promoter (fragment): synthetic bacterial promoter&nbsp
   4940..5039    -  promoter       CMV promoter (fragment): human cytomegalovirus (CMV) immediate early promoter
   5041..5344    -  enhancer       CMV enhancer: human cytomegalovirus immediate early enhancer
   5424..6012    -  rep_origin     ori: high-copy-number ColE1/pMB1/pBR322/pUC origin of replication
   6120..6168    +  polyA_signal   poly(A) signal: synthetic polyadenylation signal
   6179..6270    +  misc_feature   pause site: RNA polymerase II transcriptional pause signal from the human α2 globin gene
