[The description below was written by a language model from this plasmid's Addgene catalogue record and pLannotate feature annotations shown in this document.]
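Description:
HA-MBP-TEVpCS-ADGRF4 CTFdeltaTA-FLAG is a 6.3 kb mammalian expression plasmid built on the pFuse-hIgG1-Fc2 backbone. It is maintained at high copy in E. coli through a ColE1/pUC-type origin and selected with Zeocin. The Sh ble resistance gene sits in a separate, oppositely oriented cassette. That cassette combines CMV enhancer/promoter elements with the bacterial EM7 promoter and ends in a β-globin poly(A), so the same marker can function in both bacterial and mammalian cells. A synthetic poly(A) signal and an RNA polymerase II pause site lie upstream of the main expression unit, where they limit read-through transcription.

The payload is driven by the composite promoter typical of this backbone, an EF-1α core promoter followed by a truncated HTLV-1 5' LTR segment. The open reading frame begins with the human IL-2 signal sequence, which directs the protein into the secretory pathway. An HA epitope and E. coli maltose-binding protein follow, and then, according to the construct name, a TEV protease cleavage site. Next comes human ADGRF4 (GPR115) lacking residues 1–390, which the name describes as the C-terminal fragment without its tethered agonist (CTFdeltaTA), with a C-terminal FLAG tag. The TEV site and FLAG tag are not annotated in the feature table but are indicated by the name and catalogue fields. A fragment of the backbone's IgG1 Fc sequence is still annotated downstream of the receptor, ahead of an SV40 poly(A) region annotated on the opposite strand. The record does not say whether this Fc fragment is translated, though the C-terminal FLAG tag suggests the reading frame ends before it.

The stated purpose is mammalian expression of adhesion GPCR transmembrane domains. The associated work concerns tethered agonist signalling, so an agonist-deleted construct like this one would plausibly serve as a comparator, with the tags available for detection.
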