Addgene plasmid #217730: HA-MBP-TEVpCS-ADGRF4 CTFdeltaTA-FLAG
Purpose: Mammalian expression of Adhesion G Protein-Coupled Receptor transmembrane domains
Depositing lab: Stephen Blacklow. Depositing organization: Harvard Medical School. Publication: Heterogeneity of tethered agonist signaling in adhesion G protein-coupled receptors. Dates AN, Jones DTD, Smith JS, Skiba MA, Rich MF, Burruss MM, Kruse AC, Blacklow SC. Cell Chem Biol. 2024 Aug 15;31(8):1542-1553.e4. doi: 10.1016/j.chembiol.2024.03.004. Epub 2024 Apr 11. PubMed 38608683.
Backbone
  Vector backbone: pFuse-hIgG1-Fc2
  Backbone manufacturer: Invitrogen
  Vector type: Mammalian Expression
Growth in bacteria
  Bacterial resistance: Bleocin (Zeocin), 50 μg/mL
  Growth temperature: 37°C
  Growth strain: DH5alpha
  Copy number: High Copy
Gene/Insert
  Gene/Insert name: ADGRF4 (alt name: GPR115)
  Species: H. sapiens (human)
  Mutation: Deletion of residues 1-390
  Entrez Gene: ADGRF4 (a.k.a. GPR115, PGR18)
  Tag / fusion protein: HA (N terminal on insert); FLAG (C terminal on insert)
  Cloning method: Gibson Cloning
Terms and licenses: Academic/Nonprofit Terms; Industry Terms: Not Available to Industry
Depositor comments: Please visit https://www.biorxiv.org/content/10.1101/2022.07.14.500097v2 for bioRxiv preprint.
How to cite: HA-MBP-TEVpCS-ADGRF4 CTFdeltaTA-FLAG was a gift from Stephen Blacklow (Addgene plasmid # 217730 ; http://n2t.net/addgene:217730 ; RRID:Addgene_217730)
